>Addgene plasmid #163527 | pCMV_Anc689-NG-nCas9 | addgene full sequence | sequence record 320358 | Addgene NGS Result
GGTTTAGTGAACCGTCAGATCCGCTAGAGATCCGCGGCCGCTAATACGACTCACTATAGGGAGAGCCGCC
ACCATGAAACGGACAGCCGACGGAAGCGAGTTCGAGTCACCAAAGAAGAAGCGGAAAGTCTCCTCAGAGA
CTGGGCCTGTCGCAGTGGACCCAACCCTGAGGAGACGGATTGAGCCCCATGAATTTGAAGTGTTCTTTGA
CCCAAGGGAGCTGAGGAAGGAGACATGCCTGCTGTACGAGATCAAGTGGGGCACAAGCCACAAGATCTGG
CGCCACAGCTCCAAGAACACCACAAAGCACGTGGAAGTGAATTTCATCGAGAAGTTTACCTCCGAGCGGC
ACTTCTGCCCCTCTACCAGCTGTTCCATCACATGGTTTCTGTCTTGGAGCCCTTGCGGCGAGTGTTCCAA
GGCCATCACCGAGTTCCTGTCTCAGCACCCTAACGTGACCCTGGTCATCTACGTGGCCCGGCTGTATCAC
CACATGGACCAGCAGAACAGGCAGGGCCTGCGCGATCTGGTGAATTCTGGCGTGACCATCCAGATCATGA
CAGCCCCAGAGTACGACTATTGCTGGCGGAACTTCGTGAATTATCCACCTGGCAAGGAGGCACACTGGCC
AAGATACCCACCCCTGTGGATGAAGCTGTATGCACTGGAGCTGCACGCAGGAATCCTGGGCCTGCCTCCA
TGTCTGAATATCCTGCGGAGAAAGCAGCCCCAGCTGACATTTTTCACCATTGCTCTGCAGTCTTGTCACT
ATCAGCGGCTGCCTCCTCATATTCTGTGGGCCACAGGCCTGAAGTCTGGAGGATCTAGCGGAGGATCCTC
TGGCAGCGAGACACCAGGAACAAGCGAGTCAGCAACACCAGAGAGCAGTGGCGGCAGCAGCGGCGGCAGC
GACAAGAAGTACAGCATCGGCCTGGCCATCGGCACCAACTCTGTGGGCTGGGCCGTGATCACCGACGAGT
ACAAGGTGCCCAGCAAGAAATTCAAGGTGCTGGGCAACACCGACCGGCACAGCATCAAGAAGAACCTGAT
CGGAGCCCTGCTGTTCGACAGCGGCGAAACAGCCGAGGCCACCCGGCTGAAGAGAACCGCCAGAAGAAGA
TACACCAGACGGAAGAACCGGATCTGCTATCTGCAAGAGATCTTCAGCAACGAGATGGCCAAGGTGGACG
ACAGCTTCTTCCACAGACTGGAAGAGTCCTTCCTGGTGGAAGAGGATAAGAAGCACGAGCGGCACCCCAT
CTTCGGCAACATCGTGGACGAGGTGGCCTACCACGAGAAGTACCCCACCATCTACCACCTGAGAAAGAAA
CTGGTGGACAGCACCGACAAGGCCGACCTGCGGCTGATCTATCTGGCCCTGGCCCACATGATCAAGTTCC
GGGGCCACTTCCTGATCGAGGGCGACCTGAACCCCGACAACAGCGACGTGGACAAGCTGTTCATCCAGCT
GGTGCAGACCTACAACCAGCTGTTCGAGGAAAACCCCATCAACGCCAGCGGCGTGGACGCCAAGGCCATC
CTGTCTGCCAGACTGAGCAAGAGCAGACGGCTGGAAAATCTGATCGCCCAGCTGCCCGGCGAGAAGAAGA
ATGGCCTGTTCGGAAACCTGATTGCCCTGAGCCTGGGCCTGACCCCCAACTTCAAGAGCAACTTCGACCT
GGCCGAGGATGCCAAACTGCAGCTGAGCAAGGACACCTACGACGACGACCTGGACAACCTGCTGGCCCAG
ATCGGCGACCAGTACGCCGACCTGTTTCTGGCCGCCAAGAACCTGTCCGACGCCATCCTGCTGAGCGACA
TCCTGAGAGTGAACACCGAGATCACCAAGGCCCCCCTGAGCGCCTCTATGATCAAGAGATACGACGAGCA
CCACCAGGACCTGACCCTGCTGAAAGCTCTCGTGCGGCAGCAGCTGCCTGAGAAGTACAAAGAGATTTTC
TTCGACCAGAGCAAGAACGGCTACGCCGGCTACATTGACGGCGGAGCCAGCCAGGAAGAGTTCTACAAGT
TCATCAAGCCCATCCTGGAAAAGATGGACGGCACCGAGGAACTGCTCGTGAAGCTGAACAGAGAGGACCT
GCTGCGGAAGCAGCGGACCTTCGACAACGGCAGCATCCCCCACCAGATCCACCTGGGAGAGCTGCACGCC
ATTCTGCGGCGGCAGGAAGATTTTTACCCATTCCTGAAGGACAACCGGGAAAAGATCGAGAAGATCCTGA
CCTTCCGCATCCCCTACTACGTGGGCCCTCTGGCCAGGGGAAACAGCAGATTCGCCTGGATGACCAGAAA
GAGCGAGGAAACCATCACCCCCTGGAACTTCGAGGAAGTGGTGGACAAGGGCGCTTCCGCCCAGAGCTTC
ATCGAGCGGATGACCAACTTCGATAAGAACCTGCCCAACGAGAAGGTGCTGCCCAAGCACAGCCTGCTGT
ACGAGTACTTCACCGTGTATAACGAGCTGACCAAAGTGAAATACGTGACCGAGGGAATGAGAAAGCCCGC
CTTCCTGAGCGGCGAGCAGAAAAAGGCCATCGTGGACCTGCTGTTCAAGACCAACCGGAAAGTGACCGTG
AAGCAGCTGAAAGAGGACTACTTCAAGAAAATCGAGTGCTTCGACTCCGTGGAAATCTCCGGCGTGGAAG
ATCGGTTCAACGCCTCCCTGGGCACATACCACGATCTGCTGAAAATTATCAAGGACAAGGACTTCCTGGA
CAATGAGGAAAACGAGGACATTCTGGAAGATATCGTGCTGACCCTGACACTGTTTGAGGACAGAGAGATG
ATCGAGGAACGGCTGAAAACCTATGCCCACCTGTTCGACGACAAAGTGATGAAGCAGCTGAAGCGGCGGA
GATACACCGGCTGGGGCAGGCTGAGCCGGAAGCTGATCAACGGCATCCGGGACAAGCAGTCCGGCAAGAC
AATCCTGGATTTCCTGAAGTCCGACGGCTTCGCCAACAGAAACTTCATGCAGCTGATCCACGACGACAGC
CTGACCTTTAAAGAGGACATCCAGAAAGCCCAGGTGTCCGGCCAGGGCGATAGCCTGCACGAGCACATTG
CCAATCTGGCCGGCAGCCCCGCCATTAAGAAGGGCATCCTGCAGACAGTGAAGGTGGTGGACGAGCTCGT
GAAAGTGATGGGCCGGCACAAGCCCGAGAACATCGTGATCGAAATGGCCAGAGAGAACCAGACCACCCAG
AAGGGACAGAAGAACAGCCGCGAGAGAATGAAGCGGATCGAAGAGGGCATCAAAGAGCTGGGCAGCCAGA
TCCTGAAAGAACACCCCGTGGAAAACACCCAGCTGCAGAACGAGAAGCTGTACCTGTACTACCTGCAGAA
TGGGCGGGATATGTACGTGGACCAGGAACTGGACATCAACCGGCTGTCCGACTACGATGTGGACCATATC
GTGCCTCAGAGCTTTCTGAAGGACGACTCCATCGACAACAAGGTGCTGACCAGAAGCGACAAGAACCGGG
GCAAGAGCGACAACGTGCCCTCCGAAGAGGTCGTGAAGAAGATGAAGAACTACTGGCGGCAGCTGCTGAA
CGCCAAGCTGATTACCCAGAGAAAGTTCGACAATCTGACCAAGGCCGAGAGAGGCGGCCTGAGCGAACTG
GATAAGGCCGGCTTCATCAAGAGACAGCTGGTGGAAACCCGGCAGATCACAAAGCACGTGGCACAGATCC
TGGACTCCCGGATGAACACTAAGTACGACGAGAATGACAAGCTGATCCGGGAAGTGAAAGTGATCACCCT
GAAGTCCAAGCTGGTGTCCGATTTCCGGAAGGATTTCCAGTTTTACAAAGTGCGCGAGATCAACAACTAC
CACCACGCCCACGACGCCTACCTGAACGCCGTCGTGGGAACCGCCCTGATCAAAAAGTACCCTAAGCTGG
AAAGCGAGTTCGTGTACGGCGACTACAAGGTGTACGACGTGCGGAAGATGATCGCCAAGAGCGAGCAGGA
AATCGGCAAGGCTACCGCCAAGTACTTCTTCTACAGCAACATCATGAACTTTTTCAAGACCGAGATTACC
CTGGCCAACGGCGAGATCCGGAAGCGGCCTCTGATCGAGACAAACGGCGAAACCGGGGAGATCGTGTGGG
ATAAGGGCCGGGATTTTGCCACCGTGCGGAAAGTGCTGAGCATGCCCCAAGTGAATATCGTGAAAAAGAC
CGAGGTGCAGACAGGCGGCTTCAGCAAAGAGTCTATCAGGCCCAAGAGGAACAGCGATAAGCTGATCGCC
AGAAAGAAGGACTGGGACCCTAAGAAGTACGGCGGCTTCGTCAGCCCCACCGTGGCCTATTCTGTGCTGG
TGGTGGCCAAAGTGGAAAAGGGCAAGTCCAAGAAACTGAAGAGTGTGAAAGAGCTGCTGGGGATCACCAT
CATGGAAAGAAGCAGCTTCGAGAAGAATCCCATCGACTTTCTGGAAGCCAAGGGCTACAAAGAAGTGAAA
AAGGACCTGATCATCAAGCTGCCTAAGTACTCCCTGTTCGAGCTGGAAAACGGCCGGAAGAGAATGCTGG
CCTCTGCCAGATTCCTGCAGAAGGGAAACGAACTGGCCCTGCCCTCCAAATATGTGAACTTCCTGTACCT
GGCCAGCCACTATGAGAAGCTGAAGGGCTCCCCCGAGGATAATGAGCAGAAACAGCTGTTTGTGGAACAG
CACAAGCACTACCTGGACGAGATCATCGAGCAGATCAGCGAGTTCTCCAAGAGAGTGATCCTGGCCGACG
CTAATCTGGACAAAGTGCTGTCCGCCTACAACAAGCACCGGGATAAGCCCATCAGAGAGCAGGCCGAGAA
TATCATCCACCTGTTTACCCTGACCAATCTGGGAGCCCCTAGGGCCTTCAAGTACTTTGACACCACCATC
GACCGGAAGGTGTACAGGAGCACCAAAGAGGTGCTGGACGCCACCCTGATCCACCAGAGCATCACCGGCC
TGTACGAGACACGGATCGACCTGTCTCAGCTGGGAGGTGACTCTGGCGGCTCAAAAAGAACCGCCGACGG
CAGCGAATTCGAGCCCAAGAAGAAGAGGAAAGTCTAACCGGTCATCATCACCATCACCATTGAGTTTAAA
CCCGCTGATCAGCCTCGACTGTGCCTTCTAGTTGCCAGCCATCTGTTGTTTGCCCCTCCCCCGTGCCTTC
CTTGACCCTGGAAGGTGCCACTCCCACTGTCCTTTCCTAATAAAATGAGGAAATTGCATCGCATTGTCTG
AGTAGGTGTCATTCTATTCTGGGGGGTGGGGTGGGGCAGGACAGCAAGGGGGAGGATTGGGAAGACAATA
GCAGGCATGCTGGGGATGCGGTGGGCTCTATGGCTTCTGAGGCGGAAAGAACCAGCTGGGGCTCGATACC
GTCGACCTCTAGCTAGAGCTTGGCGTAATCATGGTCATAGCTGTTTCCTGTGTGAAATTGTTATCCGCTC
ACAATTCCACACAACATACGAGCCGGAAGCATAAAGTGTAAAGCCTAGGGTGCCTAATGAGTGAGCTAAC
TCACATTAATTGCGTTGCGCTCACTGCCCGCTTTCCAGTCGGGAAACCTGTCGTGCCAGCTGCATTAATG
AATCGGCCAACGCGCGGGGAGAGGCGGTTTGCGTATTGGGCGCTCTTCCGCTTCCTCGCTCACTGACTCG
CTGCGCTCGGTCGTTCGGCTGCGGCGAGCGGTATCAGCTCACTCAAAGGCGGTAATACGGTTATCCACAG
AATCAGGGGATAACGCAGGAAAGAACATGTGAGCAAAAGGCCAGCAAAAGGCCAGGAACCGTAAAAAGGC
CGCGTTGCTGGCGTTTTTCCATAGGCTCCGCCCCCCTGACGAGCATCACAAAAATCGACGCTCAAGTCAG
AGGTGGCGAAACCCGACAGGACTATAAAGATACCAGGCGTTTCCCCCTGGAAGCTCCCTCGTGCGCTCTC
CTGTTCCGACCCTGCCGCTTACCGGATACCTGTCCGCCTTTCTCCCTTCGGGAAGCGTGGCGCTTTCTCA
TAGCTCACGCTGTAGGTATCTCAGTTCGGTGTAGGTCGTTCGCTCCAAGCTGGGCTGTGTGCACGAACCC
CCCGTTCAGCCCGACCGCTGCGCCTTATCCGGTAACTATCGTCTTGAGTCCAACCCGGTAAGACACGACT
TATCGCCACTGGCAGCAGCCACTGGTAACAGGATTAGCAGAGCGAGGTATGTAGGCGGTGCTACAGAGTT
CTTGAAGTGGTGGCCTAACTACGGCTACACTAGAAGAACAGTATTTGGTATCTGCGCTCTGCTGAAGCCA
GTTACCTTCGGAAAAAGAGTTGGTAGCTCTTGATCCGGCAAACAAACCACCGCTGGTAGCGGTGGTTTTT
TTGTTTGCAAGCAGCAGATTACGCGCAGAAAAAAAGGATCTCAAGAAGATCCTTTGATCTTTTCTACGGG
GTCTGACACTCAGTGGAACGAAAACTCACGTTAAGGGATTTTGGTCATGAGATTATCAAAAAGGATCTTC
ACCTAGATCCTTTTAAATTAAAAATGAAGTTTTAAATCAATCTAAAGTATATATGAGTAAACTTGGTCTG
ACAGTTACCAATGCTTAATCAGTGAGGCACCTATCTCAGCGATCTGTCTATTTCGTTCATCCATAGTTGC
CTGACTCCCCGTCGTGTAGATAACTACGATACGGGAGGGCTTACCATCTGGCCCCAGTGCTGCAATGATA
CCGCGAGACCCACGCTCACCGGCTCCAGATTTATCAGCAATAAACCAGCCAGCCGGAAGGGCCGAGCGCA
GAAGTGGTCCTGCAACTTTATCCGCCTCCATCCAGTCTATTAATTGTTGCCGGGAAGCTAGAGTAAGTAG
TTCGCCAGTTAATAGTTTGCGCAACGTTGTTGCCATTGCTACAGGCATCGTGGTGTCACGCTCGTCGTTT
GGTATGGCTTCATTCAGCTCCGGTTCCCAACGATCAAGGCGAGTTACATGATCCCCCATGTTGTGCAAAA
AAGCGGTTAGCTCCTTCGGTCCTCCGATCGTTGTCAGAAGTAAGTTGGCCGCAGTGTTATCACTCATGGT
TATGGCAGCACTGCATAATTCTCTTACTGTCATGCCATCCGTAAGATGCTTTTCTGTGACTGGTGAGTAC
TCAACCAAGTCATTCTGAGAATAGTGTATGCGGCGACCGAGTTGCTCTTGCCCGGCGTCAATACGGGATA
ATACCGCGCCACATAGCAGAACTTTAAAAGTGCTCATCATTGGAAAACGTTCTTCGGGGCGAAAACTCTC
AAGGATCTTACCGCTGTTGAGATCCAGTTCGATGTAACCCACTCGTGCACCCAACTGATCTTCAGCATCT
TTTACTTTCACCAGCGTTTCTGGGTGAGCAAAAACAGGAAGGCAAAATGCCGCAAAAAAGGGAATAAGGG
CGACACGGAAATGTTGAATACTCATACTCTTCCTTTTTCAATATTATTGAAGCATTTATCAGGGTTATTG
TCTCATGAGCGGATACATATTTGAATGTATTTAGAAAAATAAACAAATAGGGGTTCCGCGCACATTTCCC
CGAAAAGTGCCACCTGACGTCGACGGATCGGGAGATCGATCTCCCGATCCCCTAGGGTCGACTCTCAGTA
CAATCTGCTCTGATGCCGCATAGTTAAGCCAGTATCTGCTCCCTGCTTGTGTGTTGGAGGTCGCTGAGTA
GTGCGCGAGCAAAATTTAAGCTACAACAAGGCAAGGCTTGACCGACAATTGCATGAAGAATCTGCTTAGG
GTTAGGCGTTTTGCGCTGCTTCGCGATGTACGGGCCAGATATACGCGTTGACATTGATTATTGACTAGTT
ATTAATAGTAATCAATTACGGGGTCATTAGTTCATAGCCCATATATGGAGTTCCGCGTTACATAACTTAC
GGTAAATGGCCCGCCTGGCTGACCGCCCAACGACCCCCGCCCATTGACGTCAATAATGACGTATGTTCCC
ATAGTAACGCCAATAGGGACTTTCCATTGACGTCAATGGGTGGAGTATTTACGGTAAACTGCCCACTTGG
CAGTACATCAAGTGTATCATATGCCAAGTACGCCCCCTATTGACGTCAATGACGGTAAATGGCCCGCCTG
GCATTATGCCCAGTACATGACCTTATGGGACTTTCCTACTTGGCAGTACATCTACGTATTAGTCATCGCT
ATTACCATGGTGATGCGGTTTTGGCAGTACATCAATGGGCGTGGATAGCGGTTTGACTCACGGGGATTTC
CAAGTCTCCACCCCATTGACGTCAATGGGAGTTTGTTTTGGCACCAAAATCAACGGGACTTTCCAAAATG
TCGTAACAACTCCGCCCCATTGACGCAAATGGGCGGTAGGCGTGTACGGTGGGAGGTCTATATAAGCAGA
GCT
Features (pLannotate 1.2.2; 18 found; start..end, strand, type, name):
      2..21      +  promoter       tight TRE promoter (fragment): Tet-responsive promoter PTight, consisting of seven tet operator sequences followed by the minimal CMV promoter
     42..60      +  promoter       T7 promoter: promoter for bacteriophage T7 RNA polymerase
    131..814     +  CDS            Apobec1: ABEC1_RAT - Experimental evidence at protein level: Swiss-Prot protein existence level 1. Catalytic component of the apolipoprotein B mRNA editing enzyme complex which is responsible for the postranscriptional editing of a CAA codon for Gln to a UAA codon for stop in the APOB mRNA. May also play a role in the epigenetic regulation of gene expression by participating in DNA demethylation. From Rattus norvegicus (Rat).
    911..2512    +  CDS            dCas9(N): N-terminal portion of catalytically inactive Streptococcus pyogenes dCas9 carrying the D10A mutation (Zetsche et al., 2015)
   2513..5007    +  CDS            Cas9(C) (fragment): C-terminal portion of Streptococcus pyogenes Cas9 (Zetsche et al., 2015)
   5129..5353    +  polyA_signal   bGH poly(A) signal: bovine growth hormone polyadenylation signal
   5357..5378    +  promoter       SV40 promoter (fragment): SV40 enhancer and early promoter
   5383..5399    +  misc_feature   MCS (fragment): pBluescript multiple cloning site
   5448..5464    -  protein_bind   lac operator: The lac repressor binds to the lac operator to inhibit transcription in E. coli. This inhibition can be relieved by adding lactose or isopropyl-β-D-thiogalactopyranoside (IPTG). lac repressor encoded by lacI
   5472..5502    -  promoter       lac promoter: promoter for the E. coli lac operon
   5517..5538    -  protein_bind   CAP binding site: CAP binding activates transcription in the presence of cAMP. E. coli catabolite activator protein
   5551..5643    -  CDS            lacI (fragment): lac repressor; lacI; The lac repressor binds to the lac operator to inhibit transcription in E. coli. This inhibition can be relieved by adding lactose or isopropyl-β-D-thiogalactopyranoside (IPTG).
   5826..6414    -  rep_origin     ori: high-copy-number ColE1/pMB1/pBR322/pUC origin of replication
   6585..7445    -  CDS            AmpR: β-lactamase; bla; confers resistance to ampicillin, carbenicillin, and related antibiotics
   7446..7550    -  promoter       AmpR promoter: bla
   7621..7665    -  misc_feature   bom (fragment): basis of mobility region from pBR322
   7820..8199    +  enhancer       CMV enhancer: human cytomegalovirus immediate early enhancer
   8200..8403    +  promoter       CMV promoter: human cytomegalovirus (CMV) immediate early promoter
