[The description below was written by a language model from this plasmid's Addgene catalogue record and pLannotate feature annotations shown in this document.]
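Description:
pCMV_Anc689-NG-nCas9 is a mammalian expression plasmid on a pCMV backbone that encodes a cytosine base editor intended for C•G-to-G•C transversion editing in mammalian cells. It is propagated in E. coli as a high-copy plasmid through a ColE1/pUC-type origin, with selection by ampicillin through the β-lactamase gene and its native promoter. The remaining bacterial elements in the feature table (lac promoter and operator, CAP binding site, and fragments of lacI, bom and a pBluescript MCS) are backbone remnants with no evident role in the payload.

The expression cassette spans the numbering origin of the circular sequence. The human CMV immediate-early enhancer and promoter drive a single fusion open reading frame that is terminated by the bovine growth hormone polyadenylation signal. A T7 promoter lies just upstream of the coding region and could support in vitro transcription. The N-terminal part of the fusion is a cytidine deaminase domain that the automated annotation matches to rat APOBEC1. The construct name indicates that this is the Anc689 variant, presumably an ancestrally reconstructed APOBEC-type deaminase, although the record does not define it further. After a linker region comes Streptococcus pyogenes Cas9, annotated in two contiguous segments. It carries D10A, which makes it a nickase, together with the listed NG substitutions (including D1135V, R1335V and T1337R), which relax PAM recognition from NGG to NG.

No uracil glycosylase inhibitor, nuclear localization signals or guide RNA cassette are annotated, so the guide must be supplied from a separate construct. The "tight TRE" and SV40 promoter hits are short fragments and are unlikely to be functional. The catalogue gives the insert species as human, whereas the annotated components are of rat-like and bacterial origin.
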