Addgene plasmid #163527: pCMV_Anc689-NG-nCas9
Purpose: Mammalian CG-to-GC base editing
Depositing lab: David Liu. Publication: Efficient C*G-to-G*C base editors developed using CRISPRi screens, target-library analysis, and machine learning. Koblan LW, Arbab M, Shen MW, Hussmann JA, Anzalone AV, Doman JL, Newby GA, Yang D, Mok B, Replogle JM, Xu A, Sisley TA, Weissman JS, Adamson B, Liu DR. Nat Biotechnol. 2021 Jun 28. pii: 10.1038/s41587-021-00938-z. doi: 10.1038/s41587-021-00938-z. PubMed 34183861.
Backbone
  Vector backbone: pCMV
  Vector type: Mammalian Expression, CRISPR
Growth in bacteria
  Bacterial resistance: Ampicillin, 100 μg/mL
  Growth temperature: 37°C
  Growth strain: NEB Stable
  Copy number: High Copy
Gene/Insert
  Gene/Insert name: Anc689-NG-nCas9
  Species: H. sapiens (human)
  Mutation: nCas9 (D10A)NG (L111R, D1135V, G1218R, E1219F, A1322R, R1335V, T1337R)
  Cloning method: Gibson Cloning
Terms and licenses: Academic/Nonprofit Terms; Industry Terms: Not Available to Industry
How to cite: pCMV_Anc689-NG-nCas9 was a gift from David Liu (Addgene plasmid # 163527 ; http://n2t.net/addgene:163527 ; RRID:Addgene_163527)
